Addgene plasmid #37049: p6873 pHAGE-N-V5-MAML1 (1-990)
Depositing lab: Peter Howley. Depositing organization: Harvard Medical School. Publication: Cutaneous beta-human papillomavirus E6 proteins bind Mastermind-like coactivators and repress Notch signaling. Tan MJ, White EA, Sowa ME, Harper JW, Aster JC, Howley PM. Proc Natl Acad Sci U S A. 2012 Apr 30. 10.1073/pnas.1205991109 PubMed 22547818.
Backbone
  Vector backbone: pHAGE-N-V5
  Vector type: Mammalian Expression
  Selectable markers: Puromycin
Growth in bacteria
  Bacterial resistance: Ampicillin, 100 μg/mL
  Growth temperature: 37°C
  Growth strain: DH5alpha
  Copy number: Unknown
Gene/Insert
  Gene/Insert name: MAML1(1-990)
  Species: H. sapiens (human)
  GenBank ID: NP_055572.1
  Entrez Gene: MAML1 (a.k.a. Mam-1, Mam1)
  Promoter: CMVt
  Tag / fusion protein: V5 (N terminal on backbone)
  Cloning method: Unknown
  Sequencing primers: 5′ unknown
Terms and licenses: Academic/Nonprofit Terms; Industry Terms: Not Available to Industry
How to cite: p6873 pHAGE-N-V5-MAML1 (1-990) was a gift from Peter Howley (Addgene plasmid # 37049 ; http://n2t.net/addgene:37049 ; RRID:Addgene_37049)
