[The description below was written by a language model from this plasmid's Addgene catalogue record and pLannotate feature annotations shown in this document.]
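Description:
p6873 pHAGE-N-V5-MAML1 (1-990) is a 10.8 kb HIV-1-derived lentiviral expression plasmid built on the pHAGE-N-V5 backbone, catalogued as a mammalian expression vector. It is propagated in E. coli through a high-copy ColE1/pUC-type origin and an ampicillin resistance gene (β-lactamase). The lentiviral portion runs from a truncated 5' LTR through the Ψ packaging signal (overlapping a gag fragment), the Rev response element and the cPPT/CTS, and ends in a self-inactivating ΔU3 3' LTR. These elements allow the genomic RNA to be packaged, exported in a Rev-dependent manner and integrated into target cells, while the U3 deletion disables LTR promoter activity after integration. The plasmid carries no intact viral genes, only fragments of gag, rev and nef, so packaging functions would have to be supplied in trans.

The payload is human MAML1 (Mastermind-like 1, a Notch coactivator) truncated to residues 1-990, fused at its N terminus to a V5 epitope tag supplied by the backbone. The flanking attB1 and attB2 sites point to insertion by Gateway recombination, although the record lists the cloning method as unknown. Expression is driven by the promoter recorded as "CMVt": the CMV enhancer and promoter followed by short tet operator-like matches, which suggests a tetracycline-regulatable CMV configuration. Downstream, a mouse PGK promoter drives puromycin N-acetyltransferase for selection of transfected or transduced mammalian cells, and a WPRE ahead of the 3' LTR enhances transcript expression. The associated publication concerns binding of cutaneous beta-papillomavirus E6 proteins to Mastermind-like coactivators and repression of Notch signaling. The construct therefore fits use in expressing V5-tagged truncated MAML1 for interaction mapping or functional studies.
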