Features (pLannotate 1.2.2; 31 found; start..end, strand, type, name):
    377..634     +  LTR            5' LTR (truncated): truncated 5' long terminal repeat (LTR) from HIV-1
    681..806     +  misc_feature   HIV-1 Ψ: packaging signal of human immunodeficiency virus type 1
    790..1128    +  CDS            HIV-1 gag (fragment): gag protein from human immunodeficiency virus 1; gag
   1303..1536    +  misc_feature   RRE: The Rev response element (RRE) of HIV-1 allows for Rev-dependent mRNA export from the nucleus to the cytoplasm.
   1913..2013    +  CDS            Rev (fragment): human immunodeficiency virus 1 (HIV-1) Rev protein; rev; enhances nuclear export of unspliced and incompletely spliced viral mRNAs
   2058..2175    +  misc_feature   cPPT/CTS: central polypurine tract and central termination sequence of HIV-1
   2227..2530    +  enhancer       CMV enhancer: human cytomegalovirus immediate early enhancer
   2531..2734    +  promoter       CMV promoter: human cytomegalovirus (CMV) immediate early promoter
   2736..2755    +  promoter       PLtetO-1 promoter (fragment): modified phage lambda PL promoter with tet operator sites (Lutz and Bujard, 1997)
   2757..2776    +  promoter       PLtetO-1 promoter (fragment): modified phage lambda PL promoter with tet operator sites (Lutz and Bujard, 1997)
   2784..2817    +  promoter       TRE3GV promoter (fragment): 3rd-generation Tet-responsive promoter that can be activated by binding of Tet-On® 3G, optimized for retroviral and lentiviral vectors
   2908..2949    +  CDS            V5 tag: epitope tag from simian virus 5
   2966..2983    +  protein_bind   attB1 (fragment): mutant version of attB; core recombination site for the Gateway® BP reaction BP Clonase™
   2989..5958    +  CDS            MAML1: MAML1_HUMAN - Also known as KIAA0200 From Homo sapiens (Human).
   5963..5987    -  protein_bind   attB2: mutant version of attB; recombination site for the Gateway® BP reaction BP Clonase™
   6006..6505    +  promoter       PGK promoter: mouse phosphoglycerate kinase 1 promoter
   6526..7125    +  CDS            PuroR: puromycin N-acetyltransferase; pac from Streptomyces alboniger; confers resistance to puromycin
   7192..7780    +  misc_feature   WPRE: woodchuck hepatitis virus posttranscriptional regulatory element
   7788..7853    +  CDS            nef (fragment): NEF_HV1Z2 - Experimental evidence at protein level: Swiss-Prot protein existence level 1. Extracellular Nef protein targets CD4(+) T-lymphocytes for apoptosis by interacting with CXCR4 surface receptors. From Human immunodeficiency virus type 1 group M subtype D (isolate Z2/CDC-Z34) (HIV-1).
   7855..8088    +  LTR            3' LTR (ΔU3): self-inactivating 3' long terminal repeat (LTR) from HIV-1
   8293..8397    +  promoter       AmpR promoter: bla
   8398..9258    +  CDS            AmpR: β-lactamase; bla; confers resistance to ampicillin, carbenicillin, and related antibiotics
   9429..10017   +  rep_origin     ori: high-copy-number ColE1/pMB1/pBR322/pUC origin of replication
  10200..10254   +  CDS            lacI (fragment): lac repressor; lacI; The lac repressor binds to the lac operator to inhibit transcription in E. coli. This inhibition can be relieved by adding lactose or isopropyl-β-D-thiogalactopyranoside (IPTG).
  10260..10353   +  rep_origin     SV40 ori (fragment): SV40 origin of replication
  10378..10415   +  CDS            lacI (fragment): lac repressor; lacI; The lac repressor binds to the lac operator to inhibit transcription in E. coli. This inhibition can be relieved by adding lactose or isopropyl-β-D-thiogalactopyranoside (IPTG).
  10428..10449   +  protein_bind   CAP binding site: CAP binding activates transcription in the presence of cAMP. E. coli catabolite activator protein
  10464..10494   +  promoter       lac promoter: promoter for the E. coli lac operon
  10498..10520   +  protein_bind   lac operator (fragment): The lac repressor binds to the lac operator to inhibit transcription in E. coli. This inhibition can be relieved by adding lactose or isopropyl-β-D-thiogalactopyranoside (IPTG). lac repressor encoded by lacI
  10552..10635   +  polyA_signal   SV40 poly(A) signal (fragment): SV40 polyadenylation signal
  10802..329     +  CDS            nef (fragment) (across the origin): NEF_HV1BR - Experimental evidence at protein level: Swiss-Prot protein existence level 1. Extracellular Nef protein targets CD4(+) T-lymphocytes for apoptosis by interacting with CXCR4 surface receptors (PubMed:14990729). From Human immunodeficiency virus type 1 group M subtype B (isolate BRU/LAI) (HIV-1).
>Addgene plasmid #37049 | p6873 pHAGE-N-V5-MAML1 (1-990) | addgene full sequence | sequence record 266921 | Addgene NGS Result
TGGAAGGGCTAATTCACTCCCAAAGAAGACAAGATATCCTTGATCTGTGGATCTACCACACACAAGGCTA
CTTCCCTGATTAGCAGAACTACACACCAGGGCCAGGGGTCAGATATCCACTGACCTTTGGATGGTGCTAC
AAGCTAGTACCAGTTGAGCCAGATAAGGTAGAAGAGGCCAATAAAGGAGAGAACACCAGCTTGTTACACC
CTGTGAGCCTGCATGGGATGGATGACCCGGAGAGAGAAGTGTTAGAGTGGAGGTTTGACAGCCGCCTAGC
ATTTCATCACGTGGCCCGAGAGCTGCATCCGGAGTACTTCAAGAACTGCTGATATCGAGCTTGCTACAAG
GGACTTTCCGCTGGGGACTTTCCAGGGAGGCGTGGCCTGGGCGGGACTGGGGAGTGGCGAGCCCTCAGAT
CCTGCATATAAGCAGCTGCTTTTTGCCTGTACTGGGTCTCTCTGGTTAGACCAGATCTGAGCCTGGGAGC
TCTCTGGCTAACTAGGGAACCCACTGCTTAAGCCTCAATAAAGCTTGCCTTGAGTGCTTCAAGTAGTGTG
TGCCCGTCTGTTGTGTGACTCTGGTAACTAGAGATCCCTCAGACCCTTTTAGTCAGTGTGGAAAATCTCT
AGCAGTGGCGCCCGAACAGGGACTTGAAAGCGAAAGGGAAACCAGAGGAGCTCTCTCGACGCAGGACTCG
GCTTGCTGAAGCGCGCACGGCAAGAGGCGAGGGGCGGCGACTGGTGAGTACGCCAAAAATTTTGACTAGC
GGAGGCTAGAAGGAGAGAGATGGGTGCGAGAGCGTCAGTATTAAGCGGGGGAGAATTAGATCGCGATGGG
AAAAAATTCGGTTAAGGCCAGGGGGAAAGAAAAAATATAAATTAAAACATATAGTATGGGCAAGCAGGGA
GCTAGAACGATTCGCAGTTAATCCTGGCCTGTTAGAAACATCAGAAGGCTGTAGACAAATACTGGGACAG
CTACAACCATCCCTTCAGACAGGATCAGAAGAACTTAGATCATTATATAATACAGTAGCAACCCTCTATT
GTGTGCATCAAAGGATAGAGATAAAAGACACCAAGGAAGCTTTAGACAAGATAGAGGAAGAGCAAAACAA
AAGTAAGACCACCGCACAGCAAGCGGCCGGCCGCTGATCTTCAGACCTGGAGGAGGAGATATGAGGGACA
ATTGGAGAAGTGAATTATATAAATATAAAGTAGTAAAAATTGAACCATTAGGAGTAGCACCCACCAAGGC
AAAGAGAAGAGTGGTGCAGAGAGAAAAAAGAGCAGTGGGAATAGGAGCTTTGTTCCTTGGGTTCTTGGGA
GCAGCAGGAAGCACTATGGGCGCAGCGTCAATGACGCTGACGGTACAGGCCAGACAATTATTGTCTGGTA
TAGTGCAGCAGCAGAACAATTTGCTGAGGGCTATTGAGGCGCAACAGCATCTGTTGCAACTCACAGTCTG
GGGCATCAAGCAGCTCCAGGCAAGAATCCTGGCTGTGGAAAGATACCTAAAGGATCAACAGCTCCTGGGG
ATTTGGGGTTGCTCTGGAAAACTCATTTGCACCACTGCTGTGCCTTGGAATGCTAGTTGGAGTAATAAAT
CTCTGGAACAGATTTGGAATCACACGACCTGGATGGAGTGGGACAGAGAAATTAACAATTACACAAGCTT
AATACACTCCTTAATTGAAGAATCGCAAAACCAGCAAGAAAAGAATGAACAAGAATTATTGGAATTAGAT
AAATGGGCAAGTTTGTGGAATTGGTTTAACATAACAAATTGGCTGTGGTATATAAAATTATTCATAATGA
TAGTAGGAGGCTTGGTAGGTTTAAGAATAGTTTTTGCTGTACTTTCTATAGTGAATAGAGTTAGGCAGGG
ATATTCACCATTATCGTTTCAGACCCACCTCCCAACCCCGAGGGGACCCGACAGGCCCGAAGGAATAGAA
GAAGAAGGTGGAGAGAGAGACAGAGACAGATCCATTCGATTAGTGAACGGATCTCGACGGTATCGCCGAA
TTCACAAATGGCAGTATTCATCCACAATTTTAAAAGAAAAGGGGGGATTGGGGGGTACAGTGCAGGGGAA
AGAATAGTAGACATAATAGCAACAGACATACAAACTAAAGAATTACAAAAACAAATTACAAAAATTCAAA
ATTTTCGGGTTTATTACAGGGACAGCAGAGATCCAGTTTGGACTAGTGGAGTTCCGCGTTACATAACTTA
CGGTAAATGGCCCGCCTGGCTGACCGCCCAACGACCCCCGCCCATTGACGTCAATAATGACGTATGTTCC
CATAGTAACGCCAATAGGGACTTTCCATTGACGTCAATGGGTGGAGTATTTACGGTAAACTGCCCACTTG
GCAGTACATCAAGTGTATCATATGCCAAGTACGCCCCCTATTGACGTCAATGACGGTAAATGGCCCGCCT
GGCATTATGCCCAGTACATGACCTTATGGGACTTTCCTACTTGGCAGTACATCTACGTATTAGTCATCGC
TATTACCATGGTGATGCGGTTTTGGCAGTACATCAATGGGCGTGGATAGCGGTTTGACTCACGGGGATTT
CCAAGTCTCCACCCCATTGACGTCAATGGGAGTTTGTTTTGGCACCAAAATCAACGGGACTTTCCAAAAT
GTCGTAACAACTCCGCCCCATTGACGCAAATGGGCGGTAGGCGTGTACGGTGGGAGGTCTATATAAGCAG
AGCTCTCCCTATCAGTGATAGAGATCTCCCTATCAGTGATAGAGATCGTCGACGAGCTCGTTTAGTGAAC
CGTCAGATCGCCTGGAGACGCCATCCACGCTGTTTTGACCTCCATAGAAGACACCGGGACCGATCCAGCC
TCCGGACTCTAGCGTTTAAACGCTAGCCACCATGGCGGGTAAGCCTATCCCTAACCCTCTCCTCGGTCTC
GATTCTACGGCTCGAGGTTATCAAACAAGTTTGTACAAAAAAGTTGGCATGGTGCTGCCCACCTGCCCCA
TGGCGGAGTTCGCGCTGCCGCGGCACAGCGCGGTCATGGAGCGCCTTCGCCGGCGCATCGAGCTGTGCCG
GCGCCACCACAGCACCTGCGAGGCCCGCTACGAGGCCGTGTCGCCCGAGCGCCTGGAGCTGGAGCGCCAA
CACACCTTCGCCCTGCACCAGCGCTGCATCCAGGCCAAGGCCAAGCGCGCCGGGAAGCACAGGCAGCCGC
CCGCCGCCACGGCCCCGGCGCCCGCCGCCCCGGCCCCGCGCCTGGACGCCGCTGACGGCCCCGAGCACGG
CCGCCCGGCCACGCATCTTCATGATACAGTTAAGAGGAATCTTGACAGCGCCACTTCCCCTCAGAATGGC
GATCAACAGAATGGCTACGGGGACCTCTTTCCTGGGCATAAGAAGACTCGCCGGGAGGCCCCTCTGGGAG
TTGCCATCTCTTCCAATGGACTGCCTCCAGCCTCCCCCCTCGGTCAGTCTGACAAGCCTTCTGGAGCCGA
CGCCCTGCAGTCCAGTGGGAAGCACTCTCTGGGGCTAGACTCTCTCAACAAAAAGCGTCTGGCTGACTCC
AGCCTTCACTTGAATGGAGGCAGTAACCCCAGTGAGTCATTTCCTCTGAGCCTGAATAAAGAACTGAAGC
AGGAGCCTGTCGAAGACCTGCCTTGCATGATCACTGGGACTGTCGGCTCCATATCGCAAAGCAACCTCAT
GCCAGACCTCAACCTTAACGAGCAGGAGTGGAAGGAGCTCATCGAGGAGCTGAACAGGTCGGTGCCCGAT
GAAGACATGAAGGACCTGTTTAATGAGGACTTCGAGGAGAAGAAGGACCCAGAGTCTTCTGGCTCTGCCA
CACAAACCCCCTTGGCACAGGACATTAATATTAAGACGGAATTCTCTCCAGCAGCCTTTGAGCAAGAACA
GTTAGGCTCTCCACAAGTGAGGGCCGGGTCTGCAGGGCAGACCTTTCTGGGGCCTTCCTCTGCCCCTGTG
AGTACAGATTCCCCCAGCCTAGGGGGCTCCCAAACCTTATTCCACACCTCTGGTCAGCCCCGGGCGGACA
ATCCCAGTCCAAACCTGATGCCGGCATCAGCCCAGGCCCAGAACGCACAAAGAGCCCTTGCAGGTGTGGT
ATTGCCCAGTCAGGGCCCAGGAGGGGCCTCAGAGCTGTCCTCTGCCCACCAGCTCCAGCAGATCGCTGCC
AAGCAGAAGCGCGAGCAGATGCTCCAGAACCCACAGCAGGCCACCCCGGCACCAGCCCCGGGCCAGATGT
CCACATGGCAGCAGACGGGGCCCTCCCACAGTTCCTTAGATGTCCCTTACCCCATGGAGAAGCCTGCCAG
CCCTTCCAGCTACAAGCAAGACTTCACTAACTCCAAACTGCTCATGATGCCTAGTGTGAATAAGAGTTCC
CCTCGGCCCGGAGGCCCCTACCTCCAGCCCAGCCATGTGAACCTGCTGAGTCACCAGCCACCGAGTAACT
TGAATCAGAACTCCGCGAATAACCAGGGGTCTGTGCTGGACTACGGCAATACAAAACCCCTTTCTCATTA
CAAAGCGGACTGTGGGCAAGGCAGCCCGGGGTCTGGCCAGAGCAAGCCAGCCCTGATGGCTTATCTTCCC
CAGCAGCTGTCCCATATAAGTCACGAGCAGAACTCCCTGTTTCTGATGAAGCCAAAGCCAGGAAATATGC
CTTTCCGATCACTGGTTCCACCTGGCCAGGAGCAGAACCCTTCCAGTGTCCCTGTGCAAGCCCAGGCTAC
CAGTGTTGGGACCCAGCCGCCTGCCGTGTCCGTGGCCAGCTCCCACAACAGCTCCCCCTATCTCAGCAGC
CAGCAACAGGCCGCTGTAATGAAGCAGCATCAGTTGCTTTTGGACCAACAGAAACAAAGGGAGCAGCAGC
AAAAGCATTTACAGCAACAGCAGTTCCTTCAGAGGCAACAGCACCTTCTCGCGGAACAGGAGAAGCAACA
GTTTCAGCGCCATCTGACCCGCCCACCACCCCAGTACCAAGACCCGACACAAGGCAGCTTCCCACAGCAG
GTTGGACAGTTCACAGGGTCCTCTGCTGCCGTGCCCGGCATGAACACCTTGGGTCCATCCAACTCCAGCT
GTCCTCGAGTGTTCCCTCAGGCTGGGAATCTGATGCCAATGGGCCCTGGACATGCTTCAGTTTCCTCTCT
CCCCACAAACTCAGGCCAACAGGACCGGGGTGTGGCTCAGTTCCCTGGCTCCCAAAACATGCCTCAGAGC
AGCCTCTATGGCATGGCTTCTGGCATAACCCAGATAGTTGCCCAGCCCCCGCCACAGGCCACCAATGGAC
ATGCCCACATTCCACGGCAGACCAACGTGGGCCAGAACACCTCCGTCTCAGCTGCCTATGGGCAGAACTC
TCTGGGAAGCTCTGGCCTCTCCCAGCAGCACAATAAGGGGACCCTGAACCCTGGTTTAACAAAGCCACCG
GTCCCAAGGGTGTCACCAGCCATGGGAGGCCAGAATTCCTCCTGGCAGCATCAGGGAATGCCGAACCTCA
GTGGCCAGACCCCAGGGAACAGCAACGTGAGTCCCTTCACTGCAGCCTCCAGTTTCCACATGCAGCAGCA
GGCCCACCTGAAAATGTCTAGCCCGCAATTCTCCCAGGCAGTGCCCAACAGGCCCATGGCTCCCATGAGC
TCAGCAGCTGCCGTGGGGTCCTTGCTACCCCCAGTGAGTGCACAGCAGAGGACCAGCGCCCCTGCCCCAG
CACCACCCCCAACAGCCCCTCAGCAGGGCTTGCCTGGCCTGAGCCCAGCAGGGCCTGAGCTGGGGGCCTT
CAGCCAGAGCCCTGCCTCACAGATGGGCGGTCGGGCGGGGCTGCACTGCACCCAGGCCTACCCTGTGCGG
ACCGCGGGCCAGGAGCTGCCTTTTGCCTATAGCGGGCAGCCAGGTGGCAGTGGGCTCTCTAGTGTGGCTG
GACACACCTGATACCCAACTTTCTTGTACAAAGTGGTTCGATAACGAATTCTACCGGGTAGGGGAGGCGC
TTTTCCCAAGGCAGTCTGGAGCATGCGCTTTAGCAGCCCCGCTGGGCACTTGGCGCTACACAAGTGGCCT
CTGGCCTCGCACACATTCCACATCCACCGGTAGGCGCCAACCGGCTCCGTTCTTTGGTGGCCCCTTCGCG
CCACCTTCTACTCCTCCCCTAGTCAGGAAGTTCCCCCCCGCCCCGCAGCTCGCGTCGTGCAGGACGTGAC
AAATGGAAGTAGCACGTCTCACTAGTCTCGTGCAGATGGACAGCACCGCTGAGCAATGGAAGCGGGTAGG
CCTTTGGGGCAGCGGCCAATAGCAGCTTTGCTCCTTCGCTTTCTGGGCTCAGAGGCTGGGAAGGGGTGGG
TCCGGGGGCGGGCTCAGGGGCGGGCTCAGGGGCGGGGCGGGCGCCCGAAGGTCCTCCGGAGGCCCGGCAT
TCTGCACGCTTCAAAAGCGCACGTCTGCCGCGCTGTTCTCCTCTTCCTCATCTCCGGGCCTTTCGACCTG
CAGCCCAAGCTTACCATGACCGAGTACAAGCCCACGGTGCGCCTCGCCACCCGCGACGACGTCCCCAGGG
CCGTACGCACCCTCGCCGCCGCGTTCGCCGACTACCCCGCCACGCGCCACACCGTCGATCCGGACCGCCA
CATCGAGCGGGTCACCGAGCTGCAAGAACTCTTCCTCACGCGCGTCGGGCTCGACATCGGCAAGGTGTGG
GTCGCGGACGACGGCGCCGCGGTGGCGGTCTGGACCACGCCGGAGAGCGTCGAAGCGGGGGCGGTGTTCG
CCGAGATCGGCCCGCGCATGGCCGAGTTGAGCGGTTCCCGGCTGGCCGCGCAGCAACAGATGGAAGGCCT
CCTGGCGCCGCACCGGCCCAAGGAGCCCGCGTGGTTCCTGGCCACCGTCGGCGTCTCGCCCGACCACCAG
GGCAAGGGTCTGGGCAGCGCCGTCGTGCTCCCCGGAGTGGAGGCGGCCGAGCGCGCCGGGGTGCCCGCCT
TCCTGGAGACCTCCGCGCCCCGCAACCTCCCCTTCTACGAGCGGCTCGGCTTCACCGTCACCGCCGACGT
CGAGGTGCCCGAAGGACCGCGCACCTGGTGCATGACCCGCAAGCCCGGTGCCTGACGCCCGCCCCACGAC
CCGCAGCGCCCGACCGAAAGGAGCGCACGACCCCATGCATCGATAGATCCTAATCAACCTCTGGATTACA
AAATTTGTGAAAGATTGACTGGTATTCTTAACTATGTTGCTCCTTTTACGCTATGTGGATACGCTGCTTT
AATGCCTTTGTATCATGCTATTGCTTCCCGTATGGCTTTCATTTTCTCCTCCTTGTATAAATCCTGGTTG
CTGTCTCTTTATGAGGAGTTGTGGCCCGTTGTCAGGCAACGTGGCGTGGTGTGCACTGTGTTTGCTGACG
CAACCCCCACTGGTTGGGGCATTGCCACCACCTGTCAGCTCCTTTCCGGGACTTTCGCTTTCCCCCTCCC
TATTGCCACGGCGGAACTCATCGCCGCCTGCCTTGCCCGCTGCTGGACAGGGGCTCGGCTGTTGGGCACT
GACAATTCCGTGGTGTTGTCGGGGAAATCATCGTCCTTTCCTTGGCTGCTCGCCTGTGTTGCCACCTGGA
TTCTGCGCGGGACGTCCTTCTGCTACGTCCCTTCGGCCCTCAATCCAGCGGACCTTCCTTCCCGCGGCCT
GCTGCCGGCTCTGCGGCCTCTTCCGCGTCTTCGCCTTCGCCCTCAGACGAGTCGGATCTCCCTTTGGGCC
GCCTCCCCGCCTGAGATCCTTTAAGACCAATGACTTACAAGGCAGCTGTAGATCTTAGCCACTTTTTAAA
AGAAAAGGGGGGACTGGAAGGGCTAATTCACTCCCAACGAAGACAAGATCTGCTTTTTGCTTGTACTGGG
TCTCTCTGGTTAGACCAGATCTGAGCCTGGGAGCTCTCTGGCTAACTAGGGAACCCACTGCTTAAGCCTC
AATAAAGCTTGCCTTGAGTGCTTCAAGTAGTGTGTGCCCGTCTGTTGTGTGACTCTGGTAACTAGAGATC
CCTCAGACCCTTTTAGTCAGTGTGGAAAATCTCTAGCAGTAGTAGTTCATGTCATCTTATTATTCAGTAT
TTATAACTTGCAAAGAAATGAATATCAGAGAGTGAGAGGCCCGGGTTAATTAAGGAAAGGGCTAGATCAT
TCTTGAAGACGAAAGGGCCTCGTGATACGCCTATTTTTATAGGTTAATGTCATGATAATAATGGTTTCTT
AGACGTCAGGTGGCACTTTTCGGGGAAATGTGCGCGGAACCCCTATTTGTTTATTTTTCTAAATACATTC
AAATATGTATCCGCTCATGAGACAATAACCCTGATAAATGCTTCAATAATATTGAAAAAGGAAGAGTATG
AGTATTCAACATTTCCGTGTCGCCCTTATTCCCTTTTTTGCGGCATTTTGCCTTCCTGTTTTTGCTCACC
CAGAAACGCTGGTGAAAGTAAAAGATGCTGAAGATCAGTTGGGTGCACGAGTGGGTTACATCGAACTGGA
TCTCAACAGCGGTAAGATCCTTGAGAGTTTTCGCCCCGAAGAACGTTTTCCAATGATGAGCACTTTTAAA
GTTCTGCTATGTGGCGCGGTATTATCCCGTGTTGACGCCGGGCAAGAGCAACTCGGTCGCCGCATACACT
ATTCTCAGAATGACTTGGTTGAGTACTCACCAGTCACAGAAAAGCATCTTACGGATGGCATGACAGTAAG
AGAATTATGCAGTGCTGCCATAACCATGAGTGATAACACTGCGGCCAACTTACTTCTGACAACGATCGGA
GGACCGAAGGAGCTAACCGCTTTTTTGCACAACATGGGGGATCATGTAACTCGCCTTGATCGTTGGGAAC
CGGAGCTGAATGAAGCCATACCAAACGACGAGCGTGACACCACGATGCCTGTAGCAATGGCAACAACGTT
GCGCAAACTATTAACTGGCGAACTACTTACTCTAGCTTCCCGGCAACAATTAATAGACTGGATGGAGGCG
GATAAAGTTGCAGGACCACTTCTGCGCTCGGCCCTTCCGGCTGGCTGGTTTATTGCTGATAAATCTGGAG
CCGGTGAGCGTGGGTCTCGCGGTATCATTGCAGCACTGGGGCCAGATGGTAAGCCCTCCCGTATCGTAGT
TATCTACACGACGGGGAGTCAGGCAACTATGGATGAACGAAATAGACAGATCGCTGAGATAGGTGCCTCA
CTGATTAAGCATTGGTAACTGTCAGACCAAGTTTACTCATATATACTTTAGATTGATTTAAAACTTCATT
TTTAATTTAAAAGGATCTAGGTGAAGATCCTTTTTGATAATCTCATGACCAAAATCCCTTAACGTGAGTT
TTCGTTCCACTGAGCGTCAGACCCCGTAGAAAAGATCAAAGGATCTTCTTGAGATCCTTTTTTTCTGCGC
GTAATCTGCTGCTTGCAAACAAAAAAACCACCGCTACCAGCGGTGGTTTGTTTGCCGGATCAAGAGCTAC
CAACTCTTTTTCCGAAGGTAACTGGCTTCAGCAGAGCGCAGATACCAAATACTGTTCTTCTAGTGTAGCC
GTAGTTAGGCCACCACTTCAAGAACTCTGTAGCACCGCCTACATACCTCGCTCTGCTAATCCTGTTACCA
GTGGCTGCTGCCAGTGGCGATAAGTCGTGTCTTACCGGGTTGGACTCAAGACGATAGTTACCGGATAAGG
CGCAGCGGTCGGGCTGAACGGGGGGTTCGTGCACACAGCCCAGCTTGGAGCGAACGACCTACACCGAACT
GAGATACCTACAGCGTGAGCTATGAGAAAGCGCCACGCTTCCCGAAGGGAGAAAGGCGGACAGGTATCCG
GTAAGCGGCAGGGTCGGAACAGGAGAGCGCACGAGGGAGCTTCCAGGGGGAAACGCCTGGTATCTTTATA
GTCCTGTCGGGTTTCGCCACCTCTGACTTGAGCGTCGATTTTTGTGATGCTCGTCAGGGGGGCGGAGCCT
ATGGAAAAACGCCAGCAACGCGGCCTTTTTACGGTTCCTGGCCTTTTGCTGGCCTTTTGCTCACATGTTC
TTTCCTGCGTTATCCCCTGATTCTGTGGATAACCGTATTACCGCCTTTGAGTGAGCTGATACCGCTCGCC
GCAGCCGAACGACCGAGCGCAGCGAGTCAGTGAGCGAGGAAGCGGAAGAGCGCCCAATACGCAAACCGCC
TCTCCCCGCGCGTTGGCCGATTCATTAATGCAGCAAGCTCATGGCTGACTAATTTTTTTTATTTATGCAG
AGGCCGAGGCCGCCTCGGCCTCTGAGCTATTCCAGAAGTAGTGAGGAGGCTTTTTTGGAGGCCTAGGCTT
TTGCAAAAAGCTCCCCGTGGCACGACAGGTTTCCCGACTGGAAAGCGGGCAGTGAGCGCAACGCAATTAA
TGTGAGTTAGCTCACTCATTAGGCACCCCAGGCTTTACACTTTATGCTTCCGGCTCGTATGTTGTGTGGA
ATTGTGAGCGGATAACAATTTCACACAGGAAACAGCTATGACATGATTACGAATTTCACAAATAAAGCAT
TTTTTTCACTGCATTCTAGTTGTGGTTTGTCCAAACTCATCAATGTATCTTATCATGTCTGGATCAACTG
GATAACTCAAGCTAACCAAAATCATCCCAAACTTCCCACCCCATACCCTATTACCACTGCCAATTACCTG
TGGTTTCATTTACTCTAAACCTGTGATTCCTCTGAATTATTTTCATTTTAAAGAAATTGTATTTGTTAAA
TATGTACTACAAACTTAGTAGT
