>Addgene plasmid #37049 | p6873 pHAGE-N-V5-MAML1 (1-990) | addgene partial sequence | sequence record 49759 | hMAML1-R 5'-CCCGTAGCCATTCTGTTGAT-3'
AGCGGCGTCCAGGCGCGGGGCCGGGGCGGCGGGCGCCGGGGCCGTGGCGGCGGGCGGCTGCCTGTGCTTC
CCGGCGCGCTTGGCCTTGGCCTGGATGCAGCGCTGGTGCAGGGCGAAGGTGTGTTGGCGCTCCAGCTCCA
GGCGCTCGGGCGACACGGCCTCGTAGCGGGCCTCGCAGGTGCTGTGGTGGCGCCGGCACAGCTCGATGCG
CCGGCGAAGGCGCTCCATGACCGCGCTGTGCCGCGGCAGCGCGAACTCCGCCATGGGGCAGGTGGGCAGC
ACCATGCCAACTTTTTTGTACAAACTTGTTTGATAACCTCGAGCCGTAGAATCGAGACCGAGGAGAGGGT
TAGGGATAGGCTTACCCGCCATGGTGGCTAGCGTTTAAACGCTAGAGTCCGGAGGCTGGATCGGTCCCGG
TGTCTTCTATGGAGGTCAAAACAGCGTGGATGGCGTCTCCAGGCGATCTGACGGTTCACTAAACGAGCTC
GTCGACGATCTCTATCACTGATAGGGAGATCTCTATCACTGATAGGGAGAGCTCTGCTTATATAGACCTC
CCACCGTACACGCCTACCGCCCATTTGCGTCAATGGGGCGGAGTTGTTACGACATTTTGGAAAGTCCCGT
TGATTTTGGTGCCAAAACAAACTCCCATTGACGTCAATGGGGTGGAGACTTGGAAATCCCCGTGAGTCAA
ACCGCTATCCACGCCCATTGATGTACTGCCAAAAACCGCATCACCATGGTAATAGCGATGACTAATACGT
AGATGTACTGCCAAGTAGAA
