>Addgene plasmid #37049 | p6873 pHAGE-N-V5-MAML1 (1-990) | addgene partial sequence | sequence record 49762 | hMAML1-F 5'-AGTGAGTGCACAGCAGAGGA-3'
GAGCCCAGCAGGGCCTGAGCTGGGGGCCTTCAGCCAGAGCCCTGCCTCACAGATGGGCGGTCGGGCGGGG
CTGCACTGCACCCAGGCCTACCCTGTGCGGACCGCGGGCCAGGAGCTGCCTTTTGCCTATAGCGGGCAGC
CAGGTGGCAGTGGGCTCTCTAGTGTGGCTGGACACACCTGATACCCAACTTTCTTGTACAAAGTGGTTCG
ATAACGAATTCTACCGGGTAGGGGAGGCGCTTTTCCCAAGGCAGTCTGGAGCATGCGCTTTAGCAGCCCC
GCTGGGCACTTGGCGCTACACAAGTGGCCTCTGGCCTCGCACACATTCCACATCCACCGGTAGGCGCCAA
CCGGCTCCGTTCTTTGGTGGCCCCTTCGCGCCACCTTCTACTCCTCCCCTAGTCAGGAAGTTCCCCCCCG
CCCCGCAGCTCGCGTCGTGCAGGACGTGACAAATGGAAGTAGCACGTCTCACTAGTCTCGTGCAGATGGA
CAGCACCGCTGAGCAATGGAAGCGGGTAGGCCTTTGGGGCAGCGGCCAATAGCAGCTTTGCTCCTTCGCT
TTCTGGGCTCAGAGGCTGGGAAGGGGTGGGTCCGGGGGCGGGCTCAGGGGCGGGCTCAGGGGCGGGGCGG
GCGCCCGAAGGTCCTCCTGAGGCCCGGCATTCTGCACGCTTCAAAAGCGCACGTCTGCCGCGCTGTTCTC
CTCTTCCTCATCTCCG
